>Addgene plasmid #227963 | pMDC32B-B/c | addgene full sequence | sequence record 454828 | Addgene NGS Result
CCAGCCAGCCAACAGCTCCCCGACCGGCAGCTCGGCACAAAATCACCACTCGATACAGGCAGCCCATCAG
TCCGGGACGGCGTCAGCGGGAGAGCCGTTGTAAGGCGGCAGACTTTGCTCATGTTACCGATGCTATTCGG
AAGAACGGCAACTAAGCTGCCGGGTTTGAAACACGGATGATCTCGCGGAGGGTAGCATGTTGATTGTAAC
GATGACAGAGCGTTGCTGCCTGTGATCACCGCGGTTTCAAAATCGGCTCCGTCGATACTATGTTATACGC
CAACTTTGAAAACAACTTTGAAAAAGCTGTTTTCTGGTATTTAAGGTTTTAGAATGCAAGGAACAGTGAA
TTGGAGTTCGTCTTGTTATAATTAGCTTCTTGGGGTATCTTTAAATACTGTAGAAAAGAGGAAGGAAATA
ATAAATGGCTAAAATGAGAATATCACCGGAATTGAAAAAACTGATCGAAAAATACCGCTGCGTAAAAGAT
ACGGAAGGAATGTCTCCTGCTAAGGTATATAAGCTGGTGGGAGAAAATGAAAACCTATATTTAAAAATGA
CGGACAGCCGGTATAAAGGGACCACCTATGATGTGGAACGGGAAAAGGACATGATGCTATGGCTGGAAGG
AAAGCTGCCTGTTCCAAAGGTCCTGCACTTTGAACGGCATGATGGCTGGAGCAATCTGCTCATGAGTGAG
GCCGATGGCGTCCTTTGCTCGGAAGAGTATGAAGATGAACAAAGCCCTGAAAAGATTATCGAGCTGTATG
CGGAGTGCATCAGGCTCTTTCACTCCATCGACATATCGGATTGTCCCTATACGAATAGCTTAGACAGCCG
CTTAGCCGAATTGGATTACTTACTGAATAACGATCTGGCCGATGTGGATTGCGAAAACTGGGAAGAAGAC
ACTCCATTTAAAGATCCGCGCGAGCTGTATGATTTTTTAAAGACGGAAAAGCCCGAAGAGGAACTTGTCT
TTTCCCACGGCGACCTGGGAGACAGCAACATCTTTGTGAAAGATGGCAAAGTAAGTGGCTTTATTGATCT
TGGGAGAAGCGGCAGGGCGGACAAGTGGTATGACATTGCCTTCTGCGTCCGGTCGATCAGGGAGGATATC
GGGGAAGAACAGTATGTCGAGCTATTTTTTGACTTACTGGGGATCAAGCCTGATTGGGAGAAAATAAAAT
ATTATATTTTACTGGATGAATTGTTTTAGTACCTAGAATGCATGACCAAAATCCCTTAACGTGAGTTTTC
GTTCCACTGAGCGTCAGACCCCGTAGAAAAGATCAAAGGATCTTCTTGAGATCCTTTTTTTCTGCGCGTA
ATCTGCTGCTTGCAAACAAAAAAACCACCGCTACCAGCGGTGGTTTGTTTGCCGGATCAAGAGCTACCAA
CTCTTTTTCCGAAGGTAACTGGCTTCAGCAGAGCGCAGATACCAAATACTGTCCTTCTAGTGTAGCCGTA
GTTAGGCCACCACTTCAAGAACTCTGTAGCACCGCCTACATACCTCGCTCTGCTAATCCTGTTACCAGTG
GCTGCTGCCAGTGGCGATAAGTCGTGTCTTACCGGGTTGGACTCAAGACGATAGTTACCGGATAAGGCGC
AGCGGTCGGGCTGAACGGGGGGTTCGTGCACACAGCCCAGCTTGGAGCGAACGACCTACACCGAACTGAG
ATACCTACAGCGTGAGCTATGAGAAAGCGCCACGCTTCCCGAAGGGAGAAAGGCGGACAGGTATCCGGTA
AGCGGCAGGGTCGGAACAGGAGAGCGCACGAGGGAGCTTCCAGGGGGAAACGCCTGGTATCTTTATAGTC
CTGTCGGGTTTCGCCACCTCTGACTTGAGCGTCGATTTTTGTGATGCTCGTCAGGGGGGCGGAGCCTATG
GAAAAACGCCAGCAACGCGGCCTTTTTACGGTTCCTGGCCTTTTGCTGGCCTTTTGCTCACATGTTCTTT
CCTGCGTTATCCCCTGATTCTGTGGATAACCGTATTACCGCCTTTGAGTGAGCTGATACCGCTCGCCGCA
GCCGAACGACCGAGCGCAGCGAGTCAGTGAGCGAGGAAGCGGAAGAGCGCCTGATGCGGTATTTTCTCCT
TACGCATCTGTGCGGTATTTCACACCGCATATGGTGCACTCTCAGTACAATCTGCTCTGATGCCGCATAG
TTAAGCCAGTATACACTCCGCTATCGCTACGTGACTGGGTCATGGCTGCGCCCCGACACCCGCCAACACC
CGCTGACGCGCCCTGACGGGCTTGTCTGCTCCCGGCATCCGCTTACAGACAAGCTGTGACCGTCTCCGGG
AGCTGCATGTGTCAGAGGTTTTCACCGTCATCACCGAAACGCGCGAGGCAGGGTGCCTTGATGTGGGCGC
CGGCGGTCGAGTGGCGACGGCGCGGCTTGTCCGCGCCCTGGTAGATTGCCTGGCCGTAGGCCAGCCATTT
TTGAGCGGCCAGCGGCCGCGATAGGCCGACGCGAAGCGGCGGGGCGTAGGGAGCGCAGCGACCGAAGGGT
AGGCGCTTTTTGCAGCTCTTCGGCTGTGCGCTGGCCAGACAGTTATGCACAGGCCAGGCGGGTTTTAAGA
GTTTTAATAAGTTTTAAAGAGTTTTAGGCGGAAAAATCGCCTTTTTTCTCTTTTATATCAGTCACTTACA
TGTGTGACCGGTTCCCAATGTACGGCTTTGGGTTCCCAATGTACGGGTTCCGGTTCCCAATGTACGGCTT
TGGGTTCCCAATGTACGTGCTATCCACAGGAAAGAGAACTTTTCGACCTTTTTCCCCTGCTAGGGCAATT
TGCCCTAGCATCTGCTCCGTACATTAGGAACCGGCGGATGCTTCGCCCTCGATCAGGTTGCGGTAGCGCA
TGACTAGGATCGGGCCAGCCTGCCCCGCCTCCTCCTTCAAATCGTACTCCGGCAGGTCATTTGACCCGAT
CAGCTTGCGCACGGTGAAACAGAACTTCTTGAACTCTCCGGCGCTGCCACTGCGTTCGTAGATCGTCTTG
AACAACCATCTGGCTTCTGCCTTGCCTGCGGCGCGGCGTGCCAGGCGGTAGAGAAAACGGCCGATGCCGG
GATCGATCAAAAAGTAATCGGGGTGAACCGTCAGCACGTCCGGGTTCTTGCCTTCTGTGATCTCGCGGTA
CATCCAATCAGCTAGCTCGATCTCGATGTACTCCGGCCGCCCGGTTTCGCTCTTTACGATCTTGTAGCGG
CTAATCAAGGCTTCACCCTCGGATACCGTCACCAGGCGGCCGTTCTTGGCCTTCTTCGTACGCTGCATGG
CAACGTGCGTGGTGTTTAACCGAATGCAGGTTTCTACCAGGTCGTCTTTCTGCTTTCCGCCATCGGCTCG
CCGGCAGAACTTGAGTACGTCCGCAACGTGTGGACGGAACACGCGGCCGGGCTTGTCTCCCTTCCCTTCC
CGGTATCGGTTCATGGATTCGGTTAGATGGGAAACCGCCATCAGTACCAGGTCGTAATCCCACACACTGG
CCATGCCGGCCGGCCCTGCGGAAACCTCTACGTGCCCGTCTGGAAGCTCGTAGCGGATCACCTCGCCAGC
TCGTCGGTCACGCTTCGACAGACGGAAAACGGCCACGTCCATGATGCTGCGACTATCGCGGGTGCCCACG
TCATAGAGCATCGGAACGAAAAAATCTGGTTGCTCGTCGCCCTTGGGCGGCTTCCTAATCGACGGCGCAC
CGGCTGCCGGCGGTTGCCGGGATTCTTTGCGGATTCGATCAGCGGCCGCTTGCCACGATTCACCGGGGCG
TGCTTCTGCCTCGATGCGTTGCCGCTGGGCGGCCTGCGCGGCCTTCAACTTCTCCACCAGGTCATCACCC
AGCGCCGCGCCGATTTGTACCGGGCCGGATGGTTTGCGACCGCTCACGCCGATTCCTCGGGCTTGGGGGT
TCCAGTGCCATTGCAGGGCCGGCAGGCAACCCAGCCGCTTACGCCTGGCCAACCGCCCGTTCCTCCACAC
ATGGGGCATTCCACGGCGTCGGTGCCTGGTTGTTCTTGATTTTCCATGCCGCCTCCTTTAGCCGCTAAAA
TTCATCTACTCATTTATTCATTTGCTCATTTACTCTGGTAGCTGCGCGATGTATTCAGATAGCAGCTCGG
TAATGGTCTTGCCTTGGCGTACCGCGTACATCTTCAGCTTGGTGTGATCCTCCGCCGGCAACTGAAAGTT
GACCCGCTTCATGGCTGGCGTGTCTGCCAGGCTGGCCAACGTTGCAGCCTTGCTGCTGCGTGCGCTCGGA
CGGCCGGCACTTAGCGTGTTTGTGCTTTTGCTCATTTTCTCTTTACCTCATTAACTCAAATGAGTTTTGA
TTTAATTTCAGCGGCCAGCGCCTGGACCTCGCGGGCAGCGTCGCCCTCGGGTTCTGATTCAAGAACGGTT
GTGCCGGCGGCGGCAGTGCCTGGGTAGCTCACGCGCTGCGTGATACGGGACTCAAGAATGGGCAGCTCGT
ACCCGGCCAGCGCCTCGGCAACCTCACCGCCGATGCGCGTGCCTTTGATCGCCCGCGACACGACAAAGGC
CGCTTGTAGCCTTCCATCCGTGACCTCAATGCGCTGCTTAACCAGCTCCACCAGGTCGGCGGTGGCCCAT
ATGTCGTAAGGGCTTGGCTGCACCGGAATCAGCACGAAGTCGGCTGCCTTGATCGCGGACACAGCCAAGT
CCGCCGCCTGGGGCGCTCCGTCGATCACTACGAAGTCGCGCCGGCCGATGGCCTTCACGTCGCGGTCAAT
CGTCGGGCGGTCGATGCCGACAACGGTTAGCGGTTGATCTTCCCGCACGGCCGCCCAATCGCGGGCACTG
CCCTGGGGATCGGAATCGACTAACAGAACATCGGCCCCGGCGAGTTGCAGGGCGCGGGCTAGATGGGTTG
CGATGGTCGTCTTGCCTGACCCGCCTTTCTGGTTAAGTACAGCGATAACCTTCATGCGTTCCCCTTGCGT
ATTTGTTTATTTACTCATCGCATCATATACGCAGCGACCGCATGACGCAAGCTGTTTTACTCAAATACAC
ATCACCTTTTTAGACGGCGGCGCTCGGTTTCTTCAGCGGCCAAGCTGGCCGGCCAGGCCGCCAGCTTGGC
ATCAGACAAACCGGCCAGGATTTCATGCAGCCGCACGGTTGAGACGTGCGCGGGCGGCTCGAACACGTAC
CCGGCCGCGATCATCTCCGCCTCGATCTCTTCGGTAATGAAAAACGGTTCGTCCTGGCCGTCCTGGTGCG
GTTTCATGCTTGTTCCTCTTGGCGTTCATTCTCGGCGGCCGCCAGGGCGTCGGCCTCGGTCAATGCGTCC
TCACGGAAGGCACCGCGCCGCCTGGCCTCGGTGGGCGTCACTTCCTCGCTGCGCTCAAGTGCGCGGTACA
GGGTCGAGCGATGCACGCCAAGCAGTGCAGCCGCCTCTTTCACGGTGCGGCCTTCCTGGTCGATCAGCTC
GCGGGCGTGCGCGATCTGTGCCGGGGTGAGGGTAGGGCGGGGGCCAAACTTCACGCCTCGGGCCTTGGCG
GCCTCGCGCCCGCTCCGGGTGCGGTCGATGATTAGGGAACGCTCGAACTCGGCAATGCCGGCGAACACGG
TCAACACCATGCGGCCGGCCGGCGTGGTGGTGTCGGCCCACGGCTCTGCCAGGCTACGCAGGCCCGCGCC
GGCCTCCTGGATGCGCTCGGCAATGTCCAGTAGGTCGCGGGTGCTGCGGGCCAGGCGGTCTAGCCTGGTC
ACTGTCACAACGTCGCCAGGGCGTAGGTGGTCAAGCATCCTGGCCAGCTCCGGGCGGTCGCGCCTGGTGC
CGGTGATCTTCTCGGAAAACAGCTTGGTGCAGCCGGCCGCGTGCAGTTCGGCCCGTTGGTTGGTCAAGTC
CTGGTCGTCGGTGCTGACGCGGGCATAGCCCAGCAGGCCAGCGGCGGCGCTCTTGTTCATGGCGTAATGT
CTCCGGTTCTAGTCGCAAGTATTCTACTTTATGCGACTAAAACACGCGACAAGAAAACGCCAGGAAAAGG
GCAGGGCGGCAGCCTGTCGCGTAACTTAGGACTTGTGCGACATGTCGTTTTCAGAAGACGGCTGCACTGA
ACGTCAGAAGCCGACTGCACTATAGCAGCGGAGGGGTTGGATCAAAGTACTTTGATCCCGAGGGGAACCC
TGTGGTTGGCATGCACATACAAATGGACGAACGGATAAACCTTTTCACGCCCTTTTAAATATCCGATTAT
TCTAATAAACGCTCTTTTCTCTTAGGTTTACCCGCCAATATATCCTGTCAAACACTGATAGTTTAAACTG
AAGGCGGGAAACGACAATCTGATCCAAGCTCAAGCTGCTCTAGCATTCGCCATTCAGGCTGCGCAACTGT
TGGGAAGGGCGATCGGTGCGGGCCTCTTCGCTATTACGCCAGCTGGCGAAAGGGGGATGTGCTGCAAGGC
GATTAAGTTGGGTAACGCCAGGGTTTTCCCAGTCACGACGTTGTAAAACGACGGCCAGTGCCAAGCTTGC
ATGCCTGCAGGTCAACATGGTGGAGCACGACACACTTGTCTACTCCAAAAATATCAAAGATACAGTCTCA
GAAGACCAAAGGGCAATTGAGACTTTTCAACAAAGGGTAATATCCGGAAACCTCCTCGGATTCCATTGCC
CAGCTATCTGTCACTTTATTGTGAAGATAGTGGAAAAGGAAGGTGGCTCCTACAAATGCCATCATTGCGA
TAAAGGAAAGGCCATCGTTGAAGATGCCTCTGCCGACAGTGGTCCCAAAGATGGACCCCCACCCACGAGG
AGCATCGTGGAAAAAGAAGACGTTCCAACCACGTCTTCAAAGCAAGTGGATTGATGTGATAACATGGTGG
AGCACGACACACTTGTCTACTCCAAAAATATCAAAGATACAGTCTCAGAAGACCAAAGGGCAATTGAGAC
TTTTCAACAAAGGGTAATATCCGGAAACCTCCTCGGATTCCATTGCCCAGCTATCTGTCACTTTATTGTG
AAGATAGTGGAAAAGGAAGGTGGCTCCTACAAATGCCATCATTGCGATAAAGGAAAGGCCATCGTTGAAG
ATGCCTCTGCCGACAGTGGTCCCAAAGATGGACCCCCACCCACGAGGAGCATCGTGGAAAAAGAAGACGT
TCCAACCACGTCTTCAAAGCAAGTGGATTGATGTGATATCTCCACTGACGTAAGGGATGACGCACAATCC
CACTATCCTTCGCAAGACCCTTCCTCTATATAAGGAAGTTCATTTCATTTGGAGAGGACCTCGACTCTAG
AGGATCCCCGGGTACCGGGCCCCCCCTCGAGGCGCGCCAAGCTATCAAACAAGTTTGTACAAAAAAGCAG
GCTCCGCGGCCGCCCCCTTCACCTGTAAGAGACCATTAGGCACCCCAGGCTTTACACTTTATGCTTCCGG
CTCGTATAATGTGTGGATTTTGAGTTAGGAGCCGTCGAGATTTTCAGGAGCTAAGGAAGCTAAAATGGAG
AAAAAAATCACTGGATATACCACCGTTGATATATCCCAATGGCATCGTAAAGAACATTTTGAGGCATTTC
AGTCAGTTGCTCAATGTACCTATAACCAGACCGTTCAGCTGGATATTACGGCCTTTTTAAAGACCGTAAA
GAAAAATAAGCACAAGTTTTATCCGGCCTTTATTCACATTCTTGCCCGCCTGATGAATGCTCATCCGGAG
TTCCGTATGGCAATGAAAGACGGTGAGCTGGTGATATGGGATAGTGTTCACCCTTGTTACACCGTTTTCC
ATGAGCAAACTGAAACGTTTTCATCGCTCTGGAGTGAATACCACGACGATTTCCGGCAGTTTCTACACAT
ATATTCGCAAGATGTGGCGTGTTACGGTGAAAACCTGGCCTATTTCCCTAAAGGGTTTATTGAGAATATG
TTTTTCGTCTCAGCCAATCCCTGGGTGAGTTTCACCAGTTTTGATTTAAACGTGGCCAATATGGACAACT
TCTTCGCCCCCGTTTTCACCATGGGCAAATATTATACGCAAGGCGACAAGGTGCTGATGCCGCTGGCGAT
TCAGGTTCATCATGCCGTTTGTGATGGCTTCCATGTCGGCAGAATGCTTAATGAATTACAACAGTACTGC
GATGAGTGGCAGGGCGGGGCGTAAACGCGTGGAGCCGGCTTACTAAAAGCCAGATAACAGTATGCGTATT
TGCGCGCTGATTTTTGCGGTATAAGAATATATACTGATATGTATACCCGAAGTATGTCAAAAAGAGGTAT
GCTATGAAGCAGCGTATTACAGTGACAGTTGACAGCGACAGCTATCAGTTGCTCAAGGCATATATGATGT
CAATATCTCCGGTCTGGTAAGCACAACCATGCAGAATGAAGCCCGTCGTCTGCGTGCCGAACGCTGGAAA
GCGGAAAATCAGGAAGGGATGGCTGAGGTCGCCCGGTTTATTGAAATGAACGGCTCTTTTGCTGACGAGA
ACAGGGGCTGGTGAAATGCAGTTTAAGGTTTACACCTATAAAAGAGAGAGCCGTTATCGTCTGTTTGTGG
ATGTACAGAGTGATATTATTGACACGCCCGGCCGACGGATGGTGATCCCCCTGGCCAGTGCACGTCTGCT
GTCAGATAAAGTCTCCCGTGAACTTTACCCGGTGGTGCATATCGGGGATGAAAGCTGGCGCATGATGACC
ACCGATATGGCCAGTGTGCCGGTTTCCGTTATCGGGGAAGAAGTGGCTGATCTCAGCCACCGCGAAAATG
ACATCAAAAACGCCATTAACCTGATGTTCTGGGGAATATAAATGTCAGGCTCCCTTATACACAGCCAGTC
TGCACCTCGACGGTCTCACATTAAGGGTGGGCGCGCCGACCCAGCTTTCTTGTACAAAGTGGTTCGATAA
TTCTTAATTAACTAGTTCTAGAGCGGCCGCCACCGCGGTGGAGCTCGAATTTCCCCGATCGTTCAAACAT
TTGGCAATAAAGTTTCTTAAGATTGAATCCTGTTGCCGGTCTTGCGATGATTATCATATAATTTCTGTTG
AATTACGTTAAGCATGTAATAATTAACATGTAATGCATGACGTTATTTATGAGATGGGTTTTTATGATTA
GAGTCCCGCAATTATACATTTAATACGCGATAGAAAACAAAATATAGCGCGCAAACTAGGATAAATTATC
GCGCGCGGTGTCATCTATGTTACTAGATCGGGAATTCGTAATCATGTCATAGCTGTTTCCTGTGTGAAAT
TGTTATCCGCTCACAATTCCACACAACATACGAGCCGGAAGCATAAAGTGTAAAGCCTGGGGTGCCTAAT
GAGTGAGCTAACTCACATTAATTGCGTTGCGCTCACTGCCCGCTTTCCAGTCGGGAAACCTGTCGTGCCA
GCTGCATTAATGAATCGGCCAACGCGCGGGGAGAGGCGGTTTGCGTATTGGCTAGAGCAGCTTGCCAACA
TGGTGGAGCACGACACTCTCGTCTACTCCAAGAATATCAAAGATACAGTCTCAGAAGACCAAAGGGCTAT
TGAGACTTTTCAACAAAGGGTAATATCGGGAAACCTCCTCGGATTCCATTGCCCAGCTATCTGTCACTTC
ATCAAAAGGACAGTAGAAAAGGAAGGTGGCACCTACAAATGCCATCATTGCGATAAAGGAAAGGCTATCG
TTCAAGATGCCTCTGCCGACAGTGGTCCCAAAGATGGACCCCCACCCACGAGGAGCATCGTGGAAAAAGA
AGACGTTCCAACCACGTCTTCAAAGCAAGTGGATTGATGTGAACATGGTGGAGCACGACACTCTCGTCTA
CTCCAAGAATATCAAAGATACAGTCTCAGAAGACCAAAGGGCTATTGAGACTTTTCAACAAAGGGTAATA
TCGGGAAACCTCCTCGGATTCCATTGCCCAGCTATCTGTCACTTCATCAAAAGGACAGTAGAAAAGGAAG
GTGGCACCTACAAATGCCATCATTGCGATAAAGGAAAGGCTATCGTTCAAGATGCCTCTGCCGACAGTGG
TCCCAAAGATGGACCCCCACCCACGAGGAGCATCGTGGAAAAAGAAGACGTTCCAACCACGTCTTCAAAG
CAAGTGGATTGATGTGATATCTCCACTGACGTAAGGGATGACGCACAATCCCACTATCCTTCGCAAGACC
CTTCCTCTATATAAGGAAGTTCATTTCATTTGGAGAGGACACGCTGAAATCACCAGTCTCTCTCTACAAA
TCTATCTCTCTCGAGCTTTCGCAGATCCGGGGGGCAATGAGATATGAAAAAGCCTGAACTCACCGCGACG
TCTGTCGAGAAGTTTCTGATCGAAAAGTTCGACAGCGTCTCCGACCTGATGCAGCTCTCGGAGGGCGAAG
AATCTCGTGCTTTCAGCTTCGATGTAGGAGGGCGTGGATATGTCCTGCGGGTAAATAGCTGCGCCGATGG
TTTCTACAAAGATCGTTATGTTTATCGGCACTTTGCATCGGCCGCGCTCCCGATTCCGGAAGTGCTTGAC
ATTGGGGAGTTTAGCGAGAGCCTGACCTATTGCATCTCCCGCCGTTCACAGGGTGTCACGTTGCAAGACC
TGCCTGAAACCGAACTGCCCGCTGTTCTACAACCGGTCGCGGAGGCTATGGATGCGATCGCTGCGGCCGA
TCTTAGCCAGACGAGCGGGTTCGGCCCATTCGGACCGCAAGGAATCGGTCAATACACTACATGGCGTGAT
TTCATATGCGCGATTGCTGATCCCCATGTGTATCACTGGCAAACTGTGATGGACGACACCGTCAGTGCGT
CCGTCGCGCAGGCTCTCGATGAGCTGATGCTTTGGGCCGAGGACTGCCCCGAAGTCCGGCACCTCGTGCA
CGCGGATTTCGGCTCCAACAATGTCCTGACGGACAATGGCCGCATAACAGCGGTCATTGACTGGAGCGAG
GCGATGTTCGGGGATTCCCAATACGAGGTCGCCAACATCTTCTTCTGGAGGCCGTGGTTGGCTTGTATGG
AGCAGCAGACGCGCTACTTCGAGCGGAGGCATCCGGAGCTTGCAGGATCGCCACGACTCCGGGCGTATAT
GCTCCGCATTGGTCTTGACCAACTCTATCAGAGCTTGGTTGACGGCAATTTCGATGATGCAGCTTGGGCG
CAGGGTCGATGCGACGCAATCGTCCGATCCGGAGCCGGGACTGTCGGGCGTACACAAATCGCCCGCAGAA
GCGCGGCCGTCTGGACCGATGGCTGTGTAGAAGTACTCGCCGATAGTGGAAACCGACGCCCCAGCACTCG
TCCGAGGGCAAAGAAATAGAGTAGATGCCGACCGGGATCTGTCGATCGACAAGCTCGAGTTTCTCCATAA
TAATGTGTGAGTAGTTCCCAGATAAGGGAATTAGGGTTCCTATAGGGTTTCGCTCATGTGTTGAGCATAT
AAGAAACCCTTAGTATGTATTTGTATTTGTAAAATACTTCTATCAATAAAATTTCTAATTCCTAAAACCA
AAATCCAGTACTAAAATCCAGATCCCCCGAATTAATTCGGCGTTAATTCAGTACATTAAAAACGTCCGCA
ATGTGTTATTAAGTTGTCTAAGCGTCAATTTGTTTACACCACAATATATCCTGCCA
Features (pLannotate 1.2.2; 30 found; start..end, strand, type, name):
    425..1219    +  CDS            KanR: aminoglycoside phosphotransferase; aphA-3; confers resistance to kanamycin
   1306..1894    +  rep_origin     ori: high-copy-number ColE1/pMB1/pBR322/pUC origin of replication
   2080..2220    -  misc_feature   bom: basis of mobility region from pBR322
   2322..2361    -  CDS            rop (fragment): Rop protein, which maintains plasmids at low copy number; rop
   2564..2758    -  rep_origin     pVS1 oriV: origin of replication for the Pseudomonas plasmid pVS1 (Heeb et al., 2000)
   2824..3897    -  CDS            pVS1 RepA: replication protein from the Pseudomonas plasmid pVS1 (Heeb et al., 2000)
   4326..4955    -  CDS            pVS1 StaA: stability protein from the Pseudomonas plasmid pVS1 (Heeb et al., 2000)
   5515..5916    -  CDS            Y4CG_SINFN (fragment): Protein inferred from homology: Swiss-Prot protein existence level 3. From Sinorhizobium fredii (strain NBRC 101917 / NGR234).
   6256..6280    -  misc_feature   RB T-DNA repeat: right border repeat from nopaline C58 T-DNA
   6346..6500    -  CDS            lacZα (fragment): LacZα fragment of β-galactosidase; lacZ fragment
   6503..6523    -  misc_feature   MCS (fragment): pUC18/19 multiple cloning site
   6598..7269    +  promoter       CaMV 35S promoter (enhanced): cauliflower mosaic virus 35S promoter with a duplicated enhancer region
   7271..7297    -  misc_feature   MCS (fragment): pUC18/19 multiple cloning site
   7329..7353    +  protein_bind   attB1: mutant version of attB; recombination site for the Gateway® BP reaction BP Clonase™
   7401..7431    +  promoter       lac UV5 promoter: E. coli lac promoter with an "up" mutation
   7455..7484    +  promoter       cat promoter (fragment): promoter of the E. coli cat gene encoding chloramphenicol acetyltransferase
   7485..8141    +  CDS            cat: CAT_ECOLX - Experimental evidence at protein level: Swiss-Prot protein existence level 1. This enzyme is an effector of chloramphenicol resistance in bacteria. From Escherichia coli. This protein is used as a marker in many commonly used cloning vectors, such as pACYC184.
   8323..8481    +  CDS            ccdA (fragment): CCDA_ECO57 - Also known as H, letA. Experimental evidence at protein level: Swiss-Prot protein existence level 1. Antitoxin component of a type II toxin-antitoxin (TA) system which inhibits the post-segregational killing (PSK) of plasmid-free cells, also referred to as a plasmid addiction system. Binds to and blocks the activity of CcdB; will also remove bound CcdB protein from the CcdB-GyrA complex by forming a CcdA-CcdB complex, a process termed rejuvenation. Functions as a transcriptional corepressor for the ccdAB operon, repression also requires CcdB (By similarity). From Escherichia coli
   8486..8788    +  CDS            ccdB: CCDB_ECOLI - Also known as G, letB, letD. Experimental evidence at protein level: Swiss-Prot protein existence level 1. Toxic component of a type II toxin-antitoxin (TA) system, functioning in plasmid maintainence. Responsible for the post- segregational killing (PSK) of plasmid-free cells, also referred to as a plasmid addiction system. Half-life of over 2 hours. Cell killing by CcdB is accompanied by filamentation, defects in chromosome and plasmid segregation, defects in cell division, formation of anucleate cells, decreased DNA synthesis and plasmid loss. Interferes with the activity of DN
   8859..8883    -  protein_bind   attB2: mutant version of attB; recombination site for the Gateway® BP reaction BP Clonase™
   8901..8936    -  misc_feature   MCS (fragment): pBluescript multiple cloning site
   8947..9199    +  terminator     NOS terminator: nopaline synthase terminator and poly(A) signal
   9238..9260    -  protein_bind   lac operator (fragment): The lac repressor binds to the lac operator to inhibit transcription in E. coli. This inhibition can be relieved by adding lactose or isopropyl-β-D-thiogalactopyranoside (IPTG). lac repressor encoded by lacI
   9264..9294    -  promoter       lac promoter: promoter for the E. coli lac operon
   9309..9330    -  protein_bind   CAP binding site: CAP binding activates transcription in the presence of cAMP. E. coli catabolite activator protein
   9343..9431    -  CDS            lacI (fragment): lac repressor; lacI; The lac repressor binds to the lac operator to inhibit transcription in E. coli. This inhibition can be relieved by adding lactose or isopropyl-β-D-thiogalactopyranoside (IPTG).
   9521..10197   +  promoter       CaMV 35S promoter (enhanced): cauliflower mosaic virus 35S promoter with a duplicated enhancer region
  10264..11289   +  CDS            HygR: hygromycin B phosphotransferase confers resistance to hygromycin
  11330..11504   +  polyA_signal   CaMV poly(A) signal: cauliflower mosaic virus polyadenylation signal
  11582..11606   -  misc_feature   LB T-DNA repeat: left border repeat from nopaline C58 T-DNA
