[The description below was written by a language model from this plasmid's Addgene catalogue record and pLannotate feature annotations shown in this document.]
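Description:
pMDC32B-B/c is a plant expression binary vector built on the pMDC32 backbone, designed as an empty destination plasmid for Golden Gate-style cloning and subsequent Agrobacterium-mediated delivery into plants. The backbone carries a ColE1/pBR322-type origin with the bom mobilisation region for maintenance in E. coli, together with the pVS1 oriV, RepA and StaA functions that support replication and stable inheritance in Agrobacterium. Bacterial selection relies on a kanamycin resistance gene (aphA-3) in the backbone, plus chloramphenicol resistance supplied by the cloning cassette. The record lists the plasmid as low copy.

Between the nopaline-type right and left T-DNA border repeats lie two plant expression units. The first consists of an enhanced CaMV 35S promoter with duplicated enhancer and a NOS terminator, flanking the roughly 1.5 kb B/c cassette. This cassette contains the cat gene and the ccdB toxin gene and, according to the catalogue entry, is bounded by two inverted BsaI sites; attB1 and attB2 sites sit just outside it. BsaI digestion releases the cassette and leaves 4-nt overhangs, so inserts with compatible ends can be ligated directionally behind the 35S promoter. Because CcdB poisons gyrase in ordinary E. coli strains, uncut parental plasmid is counter-selected, which makes the system suited to high-throughput cloning; the empty vector must itself be propagated in a ccdB-tolerant strain. The second unit is an enhanced 35S promoter driving hygromycin phosphotransferase with a CaMV poly(A) signal, for selecting transformed plant tissue. The associated publication concerns synthetic trans-acting small interfering RNAs expressed from minimal precursors for targeted RNAi in plants, though the record does not specify which inserts are intended for this vector.
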