Addgene plasmid #227963: pMDC32B-B/c
Purpose: Expression plasmid with a ccdB cassette flanked with two inverted BsaI restriction sites. Allows the high throughput cloning of cloning inserts flanked with compatible 4-nt overhangs.
Depositing lab: Alberto Carbonell. Depositing organization: Instituto de Biologia Molecular y Celular de Plantas. Publication: Syn-tasiR-VIGS: virus-based targeted RNAi in plants by synthetic trans-acting small interfering RNAs derived from minimal precursors. Cisneros AE, Alarcia A, Llorens-Gamez JJ, Puertes A, Juarez-Molina M, Primc A, Carbonell A. Nucleic Acids Res. 2025 Feb 27;53(5):gkaf183. doi: 10.1093/nar/gkaf183. PubMed 40105245.
Backbone
  Vector backbone: pMDC32
  Backbone size w/o insert (bp): 10133
  Total vector size (bp): 11602
  Vector type: Plant Expression
  Selectable markers: Hygromycin
Growth in bacteria
  Bacterial resistance: Chloramphenicol and Kanamycin, 25 & 50 μg/mL
  Growth temperature: 37°C
  Growth strain: ccdB Survival
  Copy number: Low Copy
Gene/Insert
  Gene/Insert name: B/c (alt name: BsaI-ccdB)
  Insert size (bp): 1469
  Promoter: 35S
  Cloning method: Golden Gate
  Sequencing primers: 5′ CGCCAAGCTATCAAACAAGTTTGTA; 3′ ACCACTTTGTACAAGAAAGCTGGGT
Terms and licenses: Academic/Nonprofit Terms; Industry Terms: Not Available to Industry
Depositor comments: Please visit https://doi.org/10.1101/2024.12.18.629176 for bioRxiv preprint.
How to cite: pMDC32B-B/c was a gift from Alberto Carbonell (Addgene plasmid # 227963 ; http://n2t.net/addgene:227963 ; RRID:Addgene_227963)
